>Addgene plasmid #227290 | qTAG-C-mStayGold-EFS-Puro-CEP192 | addgene full sequence | sequence record 451300 | Addgene NGS Result
TCGCGCGTTTCGGTGATGACGGTGAAAACCTCTGACACATGCAGCTCCCGGAGACGGTCACAGCTTGTCT
GTAAGCGGATGCCGGGAGCAGACAAGCCCGTCAGGGCGCGTCAGCGGGTGTTGGCGGGTGTCGGGGCTGG
CTTAACTATGCGGCATCAGAGCAGATTGTACTGAGAGTGCACCATATGCGGTGTGAAATACCGCACAGAT
GCGTAAGGAGAAAATACCGCATCAGGCGCCATTCGCCATTCAGGCTGCGCAACTGTTGGGAAGGGCGATC
GGTGCGGGCCTCTTCGCTATTACGCCAGCTGGCGAAAGGGGGATGTGCTGCAAGGCGATTAAGTTGGGTA
ACGCCAGGGTTTTCCCAGTCACGACGTTGTAAAACGACGGCCAGTGAATTCGGGTTGGGACAAGTTGTTT
TAATCTTTCCAGTGCAATATGCTGTCTGGACTGAGTAAAACGGGCATTTAGGGTGTTCCCGAACCCTTTC
TTAGGTAGATAGTTTTTGCAGGCAGTATACAAAGCTGTATGTATGATAGTTTAGACCTCTTATTTTCCTT
TTTATATATTAATAGTTACTGGATAGCCAGGAATACATATGTATGCAATACTGTTTTAATCCAATTTTAC
GTTTTTCTCTCCTTTGTGTTATTTTCTCATTAAATAATAGCATCCAAGAAATCATAAATACATTTAAGCT
GAATGTGGCTTGACCGAGCTCTTTCCTCAACACCTGAGCCAGGCACTGTGCTGCCTGGGACAGGGTCACG
GGTGCTGTCATGACATGCTGCTGTCATGTGCCTCTCTCTTTCCAGAGCCCAGCATTACATCAACATGCCC
GTGCAGTTCAAACCGAAGTCCGCAGGCAAATTTGAAGCTTTGCTTGTCATTCAAACAGATGAAGGCAAGA
GTATTGCTATTCGACTAATTGGTGAAGCTCTTAGTAAAAATGGAGGAAGCGGAGGATCTGGCGGTACCGG
AGGTGGCGGAAGCATGGTGTCTACAGGCGAGGAACTGTTTACCGGCGTGGTGCCCTTCAAGTTCCAGCTG
AAGGGCACCATCAACGGCAAGAGCTTCACCGTGGAAGGCGAGGGCGAGGGCAATAGCCACGAGGGCAGCC
ACAAAGGCAAGTATGTGTGCACCAGCGGCAAACTGCCAATGTCTTGGGCCGCCCTGGGAACTAGCTTCGG
CTATGGCATGAAATACTATACCAAGTACCCCAGCGGCCTGAAAAACTGGTTCCACGAGGTGATGCCTGAG
GGCTTCACCTACGACAGACACATCCAGTACAAGGGCGACGGCAGCATCCACGCCAAGCACCAGCACTTCA
TGAAGAACGGCACCTACCACAACATCGTGGAGTTCACCGGCCAGGACTTCAAGGAGAACAGCCCCGTGCT
GACCGGCGACATGGACGTGAGCCTGCCCAACGAGGTGCAGCACATCCCCATTGATGACGGCGTGGAGTGC
ACAGTGACCCTGCAGTACCCTCTGCTGAGCGACGAAAGCAAGTGCGTGGAAGCCTATCAGAACACCATCA
TCAAGCCCCTGCACAATCAGCCAGCCCCCGATGTGCCATTTCACTGGATCAGAAAGCAGTACACCCAGAG
CAAGGACGACACCGAGGAGAGAGACCACATCATCCAGAGCGAGACCCTGGAGGCCCACCTGGGAGGTGGC
GGTTCCGGCAAGCCCATCCCCAACCCCCTGCTGGGCCTGGACAGCACCGGAGGTGGCGGATCAACGCGTT
ACCGTTCGTATAGCATACATTATACGAAGTTATCTGGATCCTGATAATGATCATAATCAGCCATACCACA
TTTGTAGAGGTTTTACTTGCTTTAAAAAACCTCCCACACCTCCCCCTGAACCTGAAACATAAAATGAATG
CAATTGTTGTTGTTAACTTGTTTATTGCAGCTTATAATGGTTACAAATAAAGCAATAGCATCACAAATTT
CACAAATAAAGCATTTTTTTCACTGCATTCTAGTTGTGGTTTGTCCAAACTCATCAATGTATCTTACTAG
ATTAGGTCTTGAAAGGAGTGGGAATTGGCTCCGGTGCCCGTCAGTGGGCAGAGCGCACATCGCCCACAGT
CCCCGAGAAGTTGGGGGGAGGGGTCGGCAATTGATCCGGTGCCTAGAGAAGGTGGCGCGGGGTAAACTGG
GAAAGTGATGTCGTGTACTGGCTCCGCCTTTTTCCCGAGGGTGGGGGAGAACCGTATATAAGTGCAGTAG
TCGCCGTGAACGTTCTTTTTCGCAACGGGTTTGCCGCCAGAACACAGGGCCTCTAGAATGACCGAGTACA
AGCCCACGGTGCGCCTCGCCACCCGCGACGACGTCCCCAGGGCCGTACGCACCCTCGCCGCCGCGTTCGC
CGACTACCCCGCCACGCGCCACACCGTCGATCCGGACCGCCACATCGAGCGGGTCACCGAGCTGCAAGAA
CTCTTCCTCACGCGCGTCGGGCTCGACATCGGCAAGGTGTGGGTCGCGGACGACGGCGCCGCGGTGGCGG
TCTGGACCACGCCGGAGAGCGTCGAAGCGGGGGCGGTGTTCGCCGAGATCGGCCCGCGCATGGCCGAGTT
GAGCGGTTCCCGGCTGGCCGCGCAGCAACAGATGGAAGGCCTCCTGGCGCCGCACCGGCCCAAGGAGCCC
GCGTGGTTCCTGGCCACCGTCGGCGTCTCGCCCGACCACCAGGGCAAGGGTCTGGGCAGCGCCGTCGTGC
TCCCCGGAGTGGAGGCGGCCGAGCGCGCCGGGGTGCCCGCCTTCCTGGAGACCTCCGCGCCCCGCAACCT
CCCCTTCTACGAGCGGCTCGGCTTCACCGTCACCGCCGACGTCGAGGTGCCCGAAGGACCGCGCACCTGG
TGCATGACCCGCAAGCCCGGTGCCCCCGGGATAACTTCGTATAGCATACATTATACGAACGGTAGCCTCG
AGACCGGTAAGAGCAAGTGATAACTAGAATACATTTTTGTGTAAAGTAAATTACATAAGTTGTATTTTGT
TAACTTTATCTTTCTACACTACAATTATGCTTTTGTATATATATTTTGTATGATGGATATCTATAATTGT
AGATTTTGTTTTTACAAGCTAATACTGAAGACTCGACTGAAATATTATGTATCTAGCCCATAGTATTGTA
CTTAACTTTTACAGGTGAGAAGAGAGTTCTGTGTTTGCATTGATTATGATATTCTGAATAAATATGGAAT
ATATTTTAATGTGGTATATCCAGAAATTTTTCAGTGAGCTTGTCTTTTTCTATGCTGTCATACAGAAATT
AGAATATCACTTTATTCTGTTAAGTATTTTCCAGCTTCTGGGTCTGTTCTGTGATTTTTATCCTCCATCA
CACAGTTTCCTTTCTCCTCAGAAATTCCTTCTCTGTTCCTCTGTCGTTTAGCCAGTTGCCCAGAGTAGAA
AGGACAACTTACTTTTCAAGCAGCTGGTTATTTTACTGAGGGGAAGTCTTCATAGTCTGTGCAAACACAG
TGAAGGAGGTAAGCTTGGCGTAATCATGGTCATAGCTGTTTCCTGTGTGAAATTGTTATCCGCTCACAAT
TCCACACAACATACGAGCCGGAAGCATAAAGTGTAAAGCCTGGGGTGCCTAATGAGTGAGCTAACTCACA
TTAATTGCGTTGCGCTCACTGCCCGCTTTCCAGTCGGGAAACCTGTCGTGCCAGCTGCATTAATGAATCG
GCCAACGCGCGGGGAGAGGCGGTTTGCGTATTGGGCGCTCTTCCGCTTCCTCGCTCACTGACTCGCTGCG
CTCGGTCGTTCGGCTGCGGCGAGCGGTATCAGCTCACTCAAAGGCGGTAATACGGTTATCCACAGAATCA
GGGGATAACGCAGGAAAGAACATGTGAGCAAAAGGCCAGCAAAAGGCCAGGAACCGTAAAAAGGCCGCGT
TGCTGGCGTTTTTCCATAGGCTCCGCCCCCCTGACGAGCATCACAAAAATCGACGCTCAAGTCAGAGGTG
GCGAAACCCGACAGGACTATAAAGATACCAGGCGTTTCCCCCTGGAAGCTCCCTCGTGCGCTCTCCTGTT
CCGACCCTGCCGCTTACCGGATACCTGTCCGCCTTTCTCCCTTCGGGAAGCGTGGCGCTTTCTCATAGCT
CACGCTGTAGGTATCTCAGTTCGGTGTAGGTCGTTCGCTCCAAGCTGGGCTGTGTGCACGAACCCCCCGT
TCAGCCCGACCGCTGCGCCTTATCCGGTAACTATCGTCTTGAGTCCAACCCGGTAAGACACGACTTATCG
CCACTGGCAGCAGCCACTGGTAACAGGATTAGCAGAGCGAGGTATGTAGGCGGTGCTACAGAGTTCTTGA
AGTGGTGGCCTAACTACGGCTACACTAGAAGAACAGTATTTGGTATCTGCGCTCTGCTGAAGCCAGTTAC
CTTCGGAAAAAGAGTTGGTAGCTCTTGATCCGGCAAACAAACCACCGCTGGTAGCGGTGGTTTTTTTGTT
TGCAAGCAGCAGATTACGCGCAGAAAAAAAGGATCTCAAGAAGATCCTTTGATCTTTTCTACGGGGTCTG
ACGCTCAGTGGAACGAAAACTCACGTTAAGGGATTTTGGTCATGAGATTATCAAAAAGGATCTTCACCTA
GATCCTTTTAAATTAAAAATGAAGTTTTAAATCAATCTAAAGTATATATGAGTAAACTTGGTCTGACAGT
TACCAATGCTTAATCAGTGAGGCACCTATCTCAGCGATCTGTCTATTTCGTTCATCCATAGTTGCCTGAC
TCCCCGTCGTGTAGATAACTACGATACGGGAGGGCTTACCATCTGGCCCCAGTGCTGCAATGATACCGCG
AGACCCACGCTCACCGGCTCCAGATTTATCAGCAATAAACCAGCCAGCCGGAAGTGCCGAGCGCAGAAGT
GGTCCTGCAACTTTATCCGCCTCCATCCAGTCTATTAATTGTTGCCGGGAAGCTAGAGTAAGTAGTTCGC
CAGTTAATAGTTTGCGCAACGTTGTTGCCATTGCTACAGGCATCGTGGTGTCACGCTCGTCGTTTGGTAT
GGCTTCATTCAGCTCCGGTTCCCAACGATCAAGGCGAGTTACATGATCCCCCATGTTGTGCAAAAAAGCG
GTTAGCTCCTTCGGTCCTCCGATCGTTGTCAGAAGTAAGTTGGCCGCAGTGTTATCACTCATGGTTATGG
CAGCACTGCATAATTCTCTTACTGTCATGCCATCCGTAAGATGCTTTTCTGTGACTGGTGAGTACTCAAC
CAAGTCATTCTGAGAATAGTGTATGCGGCGACCGAGTTGCTCTTGCCCGGCGTCAATACGGGATAATACC
GCGCCACATAGCAGAACTTTAAAAGTGCTCATCATTGGAAAACGTTCTTCGGGGCGAAAACTCTCAAGGA
TCTTACCGCTGTTGAGATCCAGTTCGATGTAACCCACTCGTGCACCCAACTGATCTTCAGCATCTTTTAC
TTTCACCAGCGTTTCTGGGTGAGCAAAAACAGGAAGGCAAAATGCCGCAAAAAAGGGAATAAGGGCGACA
CGGAAATGTTGAATACTCATACTCTTCCTTTTTCAATATTATTGAAGCATTTATCAGGGTTATTGTCTCA
TGAGCGGATACATATTTGAATGTATTTAGAAAAATAAACAAATAGGGGTTCCGCGCACATTTCCCCGAAA
AGTGCCACCTGACGTCTAAGAAACCATTATTATCATGACATTAACCTATAAAAATAGGCGTATCACGAGG
CCCTTTCGTC
Features (pLannotate 1.2.2; 17 found; start..end, strand, type, name):
    137..236     +  misc_feature   bom (fragment): basis of mobility region from pBR322
    242..399     -  CDS            lacZα (fragment): LacZα fragment of β-galactosidase; lacZ fragment
   1750..1783    +  protein_bind   lox71: Left element (LE) mutant of loxP (Araki et al., 2010). Cre-mediated recombination occurs in the 8-bp core sequence (GCATACAT). Cre recombinase
   1797..1882    +  CDS            large T antigen (fragment): large T antigen from SV40 (simian virus 40)
   1905..2026    +  polyA_signal   SV40 poly(A) signal: SV40 polyadenylation signal
   2033..2050    +  CDS            small t antigen (fragment): SV40 (simian virus 40) small t antigen
   2076..2287    +  promoter       EF-1α core promoter: core promoter for human elongation factor EF-1α
   2298..2894    +  CDS            PuroR (fragment): puromycin N-acetyltransferase; pac from Streptomyces; confers resistance to puromycin
   2901..2934    +  protein_bind   lox66: Right element (RE) mutant of loxP (Araki et al., 2010). Cre-mediated recombination occurs in the 8-bp core sequence (GCATACAT). Cre recombinase
   3553..3569    -  protein_bind   lac operator: The lac repressor binds to the lac operator to inhibit transcription in E. coli. This inhibition can be relieved by adding lactose or isopropyl-β-D-thiogalactopyranoside (IPTG). lac repressor encoded by lacI
   3577..3607    -  promoter       lac promoter: promoter for the E. coli lac operon
   3622..3643    -  protein_bind   CAP binding site: CAP binding activates transcription in the presence of cAMP. E. coli catabolite activator protein
   3656..3748    -  CDS            lacI (fragment): lac repressor; lacI; The lac repressor binds to the lac operator to inhibit transcription in E. coli. This inhibition can be relieved by adding lactose or isopropyl-β-D-thiogalactopyranoside (IPTG).
   3931..4519    -  rep_origin     ori: high-copy-number ColE1/pMB1/pBR322/pUC origin of replication
   4690..5550    -  CDS            AmpR: β-lactamase; bla; confers resistance to ampicillin, carbenicillin, and related antibiotics
   5551..5655    -  promoter       AmpR promoter: bla
   5750..35      +  CDS            rop (fragment) (across the origin): Rop protein, which maintains plasmids at low copy number; rop
