[The description below was written by a language model from this plasmid's Addgene catalogue record and pLannotate feature annotations shown in this document.]
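Description:
qTAG-C-mStayGold-EFS-Puro-CEP192 is a CRISPR donor template built on the high-copy pUC19 backbone, designed to knock a fluorescent tag into the C-terminus of the endogenous human CEP192 gene. It is propagated in E. coli using the pUC/ColE1-type origin and ampicillin selection (AmpR with its bla promoter). Remnants of the lacZα/lac promoter–operator region flank the insert, as expected for a pUC19 cloning site. The sequenced plasmid is 5,750 nt.

The payload consists of CEP192 homology arms flanking an mStayGold-EFS-Puro cassette. The tag itself is promoterless, so after in-frame integration the mStayGold green fluorescent protein is expressed as a fusion with CEP192 under the gene's native regulation. The automated feature table does not annotate mStayGold or the homology arms; they presumably fall in the unannotated stretches either side of the annotated cassette. Downstream, the table shows an SV40 polyadenylation signal, followed by an independent selection unit in which the EF-1α core (EFS) promoter drives the puromycin N-acetyltransferase gene. This allows edited mammalian cells to be enriched with puromycin regardless of how strongly CEP192 is expressed. The poly(A)–EFS–PuroR segment is bracketed by lox71 and lox66 sites, mutant loxP elements that should permit Cre-mediated excision of the selection cassette after clones are isolated.

The plasmid is meant to be co-transfected with a companion px330-PITCh-CEP192 plasmid supplying the sgRNA to cut the locus. The resulting endogenously tagged CEP192 serves as a marker for visualizing pericentriolar material in cells.
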