Addgene plasmid #227290: qTAG-C-mStayGold-EFS-Puro-CEP192
Purpose: Donor template for mStayGold-EFS-Puro insertion into the C-term of CEP192 locus. For pericentriolar material visualization. To be co-transfected with sgRNA plasmid px330-PITCh-CEP192 (Addgene #227288)
Depositing lab: Laurence Pelletier. Publication: qTAG: an adaptable plasmid scaffold for CRISPR-based endogenous tagging. Philip R, Sharma A, Matellan L, Erpf AC, Hsu WH, Tkach JM, Wyatt HDM, Pelletier L. EMBO J. 2024 Dec 12. doi: 10.1038/s44318-024-00337-5. PubMed 39668248.
Backbone
  Vector backbone: pUC19
  Backbone manufacturer: Invitrogen
  Backbone size w/o insert (bp): 2686
  Vector type: Mammalian Expression, CRISPR ; Donor Template
  Selectable markers: Puromycin
Growth in bacteria
  Bacterial resistance: Ampicillin, 100 μg/mL
  Growth temperature: 37°C
  Growth strain: DH5alpha
  Copy number: High Copy
Gene/Insert
  Gene/Insert name: CEP192 Homology Arms flanking a mStayGold-EFS-Puro Cassette (alt name: CEP192)
  Species: H. sapiens (human)
  Insert size (bp): 3109
  Entrez Gene: CEP192
  Promoter: Promoterless
  Cloning method: Unknown
  Sequencing primers: 5′ CTGCAAGGCGATTAAGTTGGGTAAC; 3′ GGCTCGTATGTTGTGTGGAATTGT
Terms and licenses: Academic/Nonprofit Terms; Industry Terms: Not Available to Industry
Depositor comments: To be co-transfected with sgRNA plasmid px330-PITCh-CEP192 (Addgene #227288): https://www.addgene.org/227288/
How to cite: qTAG-C-mStayGold-EFS-Puro-CEP192 was a gift from Laurence Pelletier (Addgene plasmid # 227290 ; http://n2t.net/addgene:227290 ; RRID:Addgene_227290)
